>Addgene plasmid #118557 | pMRE-Tn7-141 | addgene full sequence | sequence record 226498 | Addgene NGS Result
TTAGCTGAGCTTGGACTCCTGTTGATAGATCCAGTAATGACCTCAGAACTCCATCTGGATTTGTTCAGAA
CGCTCGGTTGCCGCCGGGCGTTTTTTATTGGTGAGAATCCAAGCTAGCTTGGCGAGATTTTCAGGAGCTA
AGGAAGCTAAAATGGAGAAAAAAATCACTGGATATACCACCGTTGATATATCCCAATGGCATCGTAAAGA
ACATTTTGAGGCATTTCAGTCAGTTGCTCAATGTACCTATAACCAGACCGTTCAGCTGGATATTACGGCC
TTTTTAAAGACCGTAAAGAAAAATAAGCACAAGTTTTATCCGGCCTTTATTCACATTCTTGCCCGCCTGA
TGAATGCTCATCCGGAATTTCGTATGGCAATGAAAGACGGTGAGCTGGTGATATGGGATAGTGTTCACCC
TTGTTACACCGTTTTCCATGAGCAAACTGAAACGTTTTCATCGCTCTGGAGTGAATACCACGACGATTTC
CGGCAGTTTCTACACATATATTCGCAAGATGTGGCGTGTTACGGTGAAAACCTGGCCTATTTCCCTAAAG
GGTTTATTGAGAATATGTTTTTCGTCTCAGCCAATCCCTGGGTGAGTTTCACCAGTTTTGATTTAAACGT
GGCCAATATGGACAACTTCTTCGCCCCCGTTTTCACCATGGGCAAATATTATACGCAAGGCGACAAGGTG
CTGATGCCGCTGGCGATTCAGGTTCATCATGCCGTTTGTGATGGCTTCCATGTCGGCAGAATGCTTAATG
AATTACAACAGTACTGCGATGAGTGGCAGGGCGGGGCGTAATTTTTTTAAGGCAGTTATTGGTGCCCTTA
AACGCCTGGGGTAATGACTCTCTAGCTTGAGGCATCAAATAAAACGAAAGGCTCAGTCGAAAGACTGGGC
CTTTCGTTTTATCTGTTGTTTGTCGGTGAACGCTCTCCTGAGTAGGACAAATCCGCCGCTAGGAGCTTGC
GGCCGCCAGGGGATCTGATTAATTAAAACGTGGCTTACTAGGATCCGATATCATTTAAATCTAGGGATAA
CAGGGTAATACTAGTGTCGACCAACCAGATAAGTGAAATCTAGTTCCAAACTATTTTGTCATTTTTAATT
TTCGTATTAGCTTACGACGCTACACCCAGTTCCCATCTATTTTGTCACTCTTCCCTAAATAATCCTTAAA
AACTCCATTTCCACCCCTCCCAGTTCCCAACTATTTTGTCCGCCCACAGGCTGAAAGCGCTATTTCTTCC
AGAATTGCCATGATTTTTTCCCCACGGGAGGCGTCACTGGCTCCCGTGTTGTCGGCAGCTTTGATTCGAT
AAGCAGCATCGCCTGTTTCAGGCTGTCTATGTGTGACTGTTGAGCTGTAACAAGTTGTCTCAGGTGTTCA
ATTTCATGTTCTAGTTGCTTTGTTTTACTGGTTTCACCTGTTCTATTAGGTGTTACATGCTGTTCATCTG
TTACATTGTCGATCTGTTCATGGTGAACAGCTTTAAATGCACCAAAAACTCGTAAAAGCTCTGATGTATC
TATCTTTTTTACACCGTTTTCATCTGTGCATATGGACAGTTTTCCCTTTGATATGTAACGGTGAACAGTT
GTTCTACTTTTGTTTGTTAGTCTTGATGCTTCACTGATAGATACAAGAGCCATAAGAACCTCAGATCCTT
CCGTATTTAGCCAGTATGTTCTCTAGTGTGGTTCGTTGTTTTTGCGTGAGCCATGAGAACGAACCATTGA
GATCATACTTACTTTGCATGTCACTCAAAAATTTTGCCTCAAAACTGGTGAGCTGAATTTTTGCAGTTAA
AGCATCGTGTAGTGTTTTTCTTAGTCCGTTATGTAGGTAGGAATCTGATGTAATGGTTGTTGGTATTTTG
TCACCATTCATTTTTATCTGGTTGTTCTCAAGTTCGGTTACGAGATCCATTTGTCTATCTAGTTCAACTT
GGAAAATCAACGTATCAGTCGGGCGGCCTCGCTTATCAACCACCAATTTCATATTGCTGTAAGTGTTTAA
ATCTTTACTTATTGGTTTCAAAACCCATTGGTTAAGCCTTTTAAACTCATGGTAGTTATTTTCAAGCATT
AACATGAACTTAAATTCATCAAGGCTAATCTCTATATTTGCCTTGTGAGTTTTCTTTTGTGTTAGTTCTT
TTAATAACCACTCATAAATCCTCATAGAGTATTTGTTTTCAAAAGACTTAACATGTTCCAGATTATATTT
TATGAATTTTTTTAACTGGAAAAGATAAGGCAATATCTCTTCACTAAAAACTAATTCTAATTTTTCGCTT
GAGAACTTGGCATAGTTTGTCCACTGGAAAATCTCAAAGCCTTTAACCAAAGGATTCCTGATTTCCACAG
TTCTCGTCATCAGCTCTCTGGTTGCTTTAGCTAATACACCATAAGCATTTTCCCTACTGATGTTCATCAT
CTGAACGTATTGGTTATAAGTGAACGATACCGTCCGTTCTTTCCTTGTAGGGTTTTCAATCGTGGGGTTG
AGTAGTGCCACACAGCATAAAATTAGCTTGGTTTCATGCTCCGTTAAGTCATAGCGACTAATCGCTAGTT
CATTTGCTTTGAAAACAACTAATTCAGACATACATCTCAATTGGTCTAGGTGATTTTAATCACTATACCA
ATTGAGATGGGCTAGTCAATGATAATTACTAGTCCTTTTCCTTTGAGTTGTGGGTATCTGTAAATTCTGC
TAGACCTTTGCTGGAAAACTTGTAAATTCTGCTAGACCCTCTGTAAATTCCGCTAGACCTTTGTGTGTTT
TTTTTGTTTATATTCAAGTGGTTATAATTTATAGAATAAAGAAAGAATAAAAAAAGATAAAAAGAATAGA
TCCCAGCCCTGTGTATAACTCACTACTTTAGTCAGTTCCGCAGTATTACAAAAGGATGTCGCAAACGCTG
TTTGCTCCTCTACAAAACAGACCTTAAAACCCTAAAGGCTTAAGTAGCACCCTCGCAAGCTCGGGCAAAT
CGCTGAATATTCCTTTTGTCTCCGACCATCAGGCACCTGAGTCGCTGTCTTTTTCGTGACATTCAGTTCG
CTGCGCTCACGGCTCTGGCAGTGAATGGGGGTAAATGGCACTACAGGCGCCTTTTATGGATTCATGCAAG
GAAACTACCCATAATACAAGAAAAGCCCGTCACGGGCTTCTCAGGGCGTTTTATGGCGGGTCTGCTATGT
GGTGCTATCTGACTTTTTGCTGTTCAGCAGTTCCTGCCCTCTGATTTTCCAGTCTGACCACTTCGGATTA
TCCCGTGACAGGTCATTCAGACTGGCTAATGCACCCAGTAAGGCAGCGGTATCATCAACAGGCTTACCCG
TCTTACTGTCGGGGATCGACGCTCTCCCTTATGCGACTCCTGCATTAGGAAGCAGCCCAGTAGTAGGTTG
AGGCCGTTGAGCACCGCCGCCGCAAGGAATGGTGCATGCAAGGAGATGGCGCCCAACAGTCCCCCGGCCA
CGGGGCCTGCCACCATACCCACGCCGAAACAAGCGCTCATGAGCCCGAAGTGGCGAGCCCGATCTTCCCC
ATCGGTGATGTCGGCGATATAGGCGCCAGCAACCGCACCTGTGGCGCCGGTGATGCCGCCGGGCAGGATA
GGTGAAGTAGGCCCACCCGCGAGCGGGTGTTCCTTCTTCACTGTCCCTTATTCGCACCTGGCGGTGCTCA
ACGGGAATCCTGCTCTGCGAGGCTGGCCGGCGGCG
[125 nt withheld, positions 3746-3870]
AATCAATCTAAAGTATATATGAGTAAACTTGGTCTGACAGTTACCAATGCTTAATCAGTGAGGCACCTAT
CTCAGCGATCTGTCTATTTCGTTCATCCATAGTTGCCTGACTCCCCGTCGTGTAGATAACTACGATACGG
GAGGGCTTACCATCTGGCCCCAGTGCTGCAATGATACCGCGAGACCCACGCTCACCGGCTCCAGATTTAT
CAGCAATAAACCAGCCAGCCGGAAGGGCCGAGCGCAGAAGTGGTCCTGCAACTTTATCCGCCTCCATCCA
GTCTATTAATTGTTGCCGGGAAGCTAGAGTAAGTAGTTCGCCAGTTAATAGTTTGCGCAACGTTGTTGCC
ATTGCTGCAGGCATCGTGGTGTCACGCTCGTCGTTTGGTATGGCTTCATTCAGCTCCGGTTCCCAACGAT
CAAGGCGAGTTACATGATCCCCCATGTTGTGCAAAAAAGCGGTTAGCTCCTTCGGTCCTCCGATCGTTGT
CAGAAGTAAGTTGGCCGCAGTGTTATCACTCATGGTTATGGCAGCACTGCATAATTCTCTTACTGTCATG
CCATCCGTAAGATGCTTTTCTGTGACTGGTGAGTACTCAACCAAGTCATTCTGAGAATAGTGTATGCGGC
GACCGAGTTGCTCTTGCCCGGCGTCAACACGGGATAATACCGCGCCACATAGCAGAACTTTAAAAGTGCT
CATCATTGGAAAACGTTCTTCGGGGCGAAAACTCTCAAGGATCTTACCGCTGTTGAGATCCAGTTCGATG
TAACCCACTCGTGCACCCAACTGATCTTCAGCATCTTTTACTTTCACCAGCGTTTCTGGGTGAGCAAAAA
CAGGAAGGCAAAATGCCGCAAAAAAGGGAATAAGGGCGACACGGAAATGTTGAATACTCATACTCTTCCT
TTTTCAATATTATTGAAGCATTTATCAGGGTTATTGTCTCATGAGCGGATACATATTTGAATGTATTTAG
AAAAATAAACAAAAGAGTTTGTAGAAACGCAAAAAGGCCATCCGTCAGGATGGCCTTCTGCTTAATTTGA
TGCCTGGCAGTTTATGGCGGGCGTCCTGCCCGCCACCCTCCGGGCCGTTGCTTCGCAACGTTCAAATCCG
CTCCCGGCGGATTTGTCCTACTCAGGAGAGCGTTCACCGACAAACAACAGATAAAACGAAAGGCCCAGTC
TTTCGACTGAGCCTTTCGTTTTATTTGATGCCTGGCAGTTCCCTACTCTCGCATGGGGAGACCCCACACT
ACCATCGGCGCTACGGCGTTTCACTTCTGAGTTCGGCATGGGGTCAGGTGGGACCACCGCGCTACTGCCG
CCAGGCAAATTCTGTTTTATCAGACCGCTTCTGCGTTCTGATTTAATCTGTATCAGGCTGAAAATCTTCT
CTCATCCGCCAAAACAGCCAAGCTTGCATGCCTGCAGGTCGACTCTAGAGGATCCCCTAAAAATAATGAC
CGAGCTAGCTCTAACTGTGGGATGTGATAACGAGTCTTGCTATATGGTGTTTCAGCTTCGTAAATAAATG
AACTCTGCGCTCCATCCTTGTTGCGTACGGAAGCAAAGGACGAGAGATTAGGAAAATCGATTATTTTGGC
TCGTTGAAGATCCGATGCTTCAAACTCAATCACACGATCCGCCTTATTTATTTGCTTTGTTGTACTGTTA
ACCACCTTAGCTCGACTTAATAAAGGCAAATGAGTAAATCGAGTCCATTTCCGTTCTTGCATTGGATTAA
ACCAAACAAAAATACGCCACTCCTTATGACCCGAGTTACGGAATAAATGACCAATATGTACAACCTGCAC
ATTGTCATTAAATGTAGCTAGCCTAACCACTCACTCTTCCCCATAAACCATTTCCAAGAATCTTTGTGCT
TCCTCAGTTATCCGCTCTTTAGATAACGTTGCACTTCTTAATAATCGCCAGCGCCTAAGCTCAACATCTT
CCTGTTTAAGCTTAATAAAAGCTTGGCTAATCCGTCTAATTTGATAATCTTCCACACTCTCTGAGTAACG
CTTTAAGCAAAGCGCTACCAAAGGCAGTTTCTGTAGATTTTTTGCAAGAGAGGTTCCGTTAGGAGTTTGC
TTTAACAGCCAGCTCGATGTCGCTCTTGGGTGATCAAGGCTACTATCTAGACGCTTTATGATTCTTAATA
GTTGTCGTACAGCAATTCGATCTCTTTGGTTCCAATCAACTCTAGGGGCGGGTGCCAGACGCTCTTGTTG
ATGCTGTTGATTCCAGTGAACTAGCCAATCCCTGTCATGTCGGTAAAGCCAAGCGTATAGCACCCCACCC
TCTAAAGACTGTCTTGCCGCCTTAATTCCTTGGTATTTATGCACTAGTTGCTGCCAGTCTTTATGCTTAA
CAGATAAATCTTCAGAGTTAGGTTGCACAGACTGGCTAACAGGTCTTGTCGTTATAGAGTGCTCAGTAAG
AGCACTTGCCTGCTGTAGCGCTTCTATAACCGTTAGTTTTGGCAATAAGGCTTGCCACACAATACTATGC
TGTAAATAACTAAAGGCTTTTCTATGCTTACGGAATATACTTTTCAGCCAACACGTGTCCTTGTTCTCTG
CCAACTTTAAATCCAGTTTCTCTAGTGCCTCATCACTAAAAGTCTGCCTCACTCTCTCCGCCACCAAGTC
ATGACGAATGTGCTTGCTTTTGGTTAGCCCTAGATCCTGCGCTAAGCGCTGATAAAACAGCGTCCACTGC
TCAAGGCTTGGGGAAAGCTCTTGCGCTCGTGGAGCATCTAACAGAGGGGCTATATAAGCAGCTAGTGCTG
TTAATTGAGATAGGGAGTCTTTGGGGTAGTCTGAAAGCAGCTCAGTATGACCCAAAGCCCAAAATTGATG
TCGGTGATCATCTACAGCTCTATCAAAGAAGACTAAAGCACCGTGTTTTGGACAATATGGCAAAGCGGGC
AAATACCAATCTCGTTGCCAAAAGGCTTCCCCATACCTATTTAGCTGAAGAGCAACGCAATCAGGGCAGT
ATCTAAAGCGGTTATCGCTCTTAACTCTAGAAGCAGCGACTCCTAGCATTAAATGCACCGCACCTTGCGC
TTGGTACTCCATTAACCGAATAGCTTCGTCTCGGCGCTCCTTGCCTACAAACGGAGCATATAAAGGGAAT
AAGGTATGCTCATAAATAAGCTGCTGAACAGCGTAACGTCCTGTTTGATGTAGATGTCTTGCTATCACAC
CTAAATGCGAGGGCAGACCTAAGGTAGCGACCACCTTGCGGTTGCCATACACCTCATCCAACAGCTGCTT
AGGACTAACAATCCCTTGATAAACGCCTGCCCGTGCAATAGTGCTATAAATCAGCTCATTCGAGTACGGA
ACAGGAAAGTTTCTCATGGCTAACCTGCTTGTTTAAATAAGCTCGCCATATCCACTATTACCCCTTTCCC
TTTTAACCGTTCATGCATGGTTTTTTCAGGTTGGCGTTGTGAATAGATATAACGTAAATCCGTATCAGGC
AAGCTATCCCAGTCGCTGGGCTTGACTACCTTTATAGCCGAAACCTTTTTACTCTTGGAGGGCTTTTCTA
GTTCTGACACTACCGTTTCGCCTTCCATCAACCACTGCAAAACAAGAGGCAGTAACTTTTGTCTTGTCAT
CGTTGGATTCTGGCTAAACGCTTTTTTAATAGTGGGAATTAACAGGCTTGAATCGTAATCCTCTTTCAGC
ATCAGATATAAATGACGCTGATCTTCGGTATCTAACTCTTGAAGGGCTTTTTCTTCTGGTGTTTGTTCTT
GTATCGCTGCGATATCTAGCTGAAGTTGGATTAACCGTTTATCAATCTCGGGAACGACTAGATCAGAATA
ACGAGCAATGCGTTCTGGGATACCCGAGCGTAATGCCTCTAGCATGGGGTGCACAGGCTTTAACTCATCT
TGATACACTTGCCGCAATAAACCAGCGGTAATACGCTCATTGCCTAAAGCTAGCGCACGGAGCTGAGCGA
GTACAAAAAGTTTTACTACAATGTCCATCACTCCTTGGCTTAGCTCATACCACACATCACGGACCTCATC
CGATAACAGCGCATCTTTGCGTTGTAAAAGCTGTAATTGCCAAAGATTATCCGTAAAAGCGATCCACTCT
TGATTGGGCTTTCCACGTTGCGTTTGTTGTATAGGATCCCAGAATATAGCTCCAAACCCTGCCCCTCTAC
GTGCAGACCGCAAATCAGCCTCAAAAATCTCTCGTGCTTTAGGGGTACCAATCAACATCACTGGTACGCC
AATAATATTCACCATCGTCACAAAAAAGTTCAGCATCTCTTGAGATCCACCCGAACGAGAGCGGCTTAAA
TGCTGAATTTCATCAATAACCAACAACCCTAAAGCATGTGCATTGGCTATTTGCGACATCAAAGCCAACA
TGGTTTCTATACCATGACGTTTTAAGCCATAACGACGCTCATAGTTCGAGCCCAAGGCTCGATCCAACGC
TCTGAAAAAATTCAAGCAGATTTCTTTTAGCGAACCATTATGCGAGCAGTCTATTTTCAAATACACCACC
TGCTCTACATTGAGTTCACGATGGTAAATCACCTGAGGATACGTGGCTAGAATACGATGAAGAGAGGTCG
TCTTCCCACTACCAGAACAACCAATTAACAATAAGCTTTGTGCCGTAGATCGTGCCTCCTCAAAGCGAAA
TGTCTCCAACTCTCCCGTTTGAACACGCTCATAACCATTTTGTAAATGCTTTTGTAAATCTCCTGTTTTA
GGATTTCTGCCTACGTAGCCACCTCGAATCATGACCGAAATACGCTCACTTAGTAGCAAATGCGTACCTA
ATGGCTGAAAATAGTCATCTGGAATACGACAAATGGTATGAGCTCTGATAACACGGGACTTTTGCAAGTC
AGAGGAAGTAAGCTGTAAAGAGGATTTCAGTGATGCAGCACTATTCACTGACTCTTGTAATGGTGGTAAG
GCCTCGATAAAAGGATTATCACGATAAGCCTCTACCCCCGTATCACGATAAACTGCTTGAATCCGGGTAG
CACTCATGACTCATCCTTTTCTGGTGGATCCTGAAATAATTCAGGCACGTATGTGGGTAGGCTGTAATCT
TCTTGATCATCCGCTTCCACTGCGTTGAAAGGAATAACTTTAGCCTCATCACCTGAAGAGCTTGGCTTCA
AATGCTCCGCACGTTTTTTACGCTCCGAGGTCACGGCTTCTTTTTTATTAGTTTTAATCTGCTTAATGCG
TGTTGATTTGGGCTCAGTAGTACTGGGCGTTAACTTATTCGCTTTCTGAATGGTTTGCTGAATAAACGCC
TCAAGCTCCCTGCGTTTAGTTAACTCATCCTGCTTCGCATTGGCTTTATTGTGTTTTTCTTGTGCTTGTA
TATCCCAAACCTCCCAAAATGAGAGACCTTTAAACTGCCGACTACGTTCCGTCAGATTACAGCGCCAAAA
TACACGGCTGCCAACTTGCGGAAACAAATAAATCGTATCAACCAGCACTGGGTCATAAGCCGCTTCTAAA
TGTTGAGGTCTAGCTATATCAGTGCTCCGCTGCAACCAACCCTCACGCAGAATCTCTGACCCCGAGTAAT
ACAAACCCCACAAATTAACGCCAAATGAAGAAATAGAGACCTTTCGGCGAGGCAGTAACGCTACTCGCAA
CTGCTCTTGCTCCACAGCCCTTAAACTACCTGTACGATGCTGCATACCCCATTGCCATAGCTGGACAGGA
ATAGACGGTAAATCTGTAGGAAAATCAGCATCTCGATCGTATTTATCCATCACCAGATGGTTATTTCTGA
ATAAGATCGTACGCAAAATAATTTGTGTGAACTCAAATACCGACAGAGATGCATCTAACCTATAGTCTGT
TTCACCATGGCTTTTGATCCGACTGCCCTCTACAATGCCAGGTGCAAAGGACTTAAACTCGGCTTGTAGT
GTTCTAAAAGTGCTTTCCACTATGCCTTTAGCATCGCCACGTCTAGGTGGAGCACTTTCCACTCGCACAT
TAAAACTAGAAACTAAGGCTTCGACCTGATGACTCATTAATTCGCCACGGTCCGCTAGCAACACATCTGG
CAAACCTACACACGGCCAGTCTGAGCTACTAATCTCAATATCATGCTGGGCACAAATGGCCGTTTTGTCA
GAGCAAGCATTTACAAAAGCCTGCATCGCCACCACATAAGACGGATTTTCAAAGCCGATATAAAAGCCCG
TGATCATCCGACTAAACACATCAATCACAATGTAAAGCGTTGGTCTTCCTATGATTTTTTGGCGATCATG
ATGATCCACTAAATAAATATCAGCAATCGTGGCATCAATCTCATAACGACTCCCAGGGCCTAACGCCTGA
GAAGTGGCTGTACTACTTAAGGGTCGTACGTCTTTTTTATATACCCCTGCTTTAACTCTAGACTTTAAGC
GCTGAGCTTTAGGGTATTCTCGATCATAAAAATAACGAAACTGACGTAGTGTTGGGTAATCCTCTTGGGG
AATGCGAGGAAAATACTGAGCAAACAAGTCCACAAATCGTCTATAGGCAACGGTGGTCTTTGTACCTTTT
TGATTTAACAGGTGCTTTTCTATGGTCAACCTAAAAAGGCGTTCAATCTCGGGCGTTACCTTGGTTCCTT
CACCCTTACCATATTCTCTGGCTCGGCCAATCTTTGCTGTTCCTGTCGCTGAACGTCTTTCCCCTGGTGC
ACCGCTGTTTTTGTAGTCAGGAATTAATGCATTAGGCGTTTGACCACGCTGCCAGTAACGGCGTAACAAC
TTATAAACTGTAGCCTTAGTAACCTTATGTTCTTGGACCACATGCTCAACGAGTTCGCTTCTGACTTTAG
GGTCGAAACGATCCTTACTATTAATAATAGGAAGAATTTTTCGATAATCCTCCTCGCGCTTCTGGAAGCT
GACAGAATCTACAGACGGCTCTTCTAAATCAAGATGTACATAAGGGTCATCAGTTCTAACTAAGCGGCCT
TCATCTAAATACTGCATTAGCAACAACTCAGCCCTAGCTTGTGGAACTCCTTTATCAGCGCTTATTTGCA
TCCAGACAACTTGGCCATCCTCTATAGCCAAAATGCGATACGGATCATTATCAAATAGCACAACCTCATT
AATTTGCCACATAGCGCAACTCCTCCATATTCACTACTTGGCTAATACAGAGATCTGCACACTTATTTGC
CCTGAAAGACTTATAAATATTGAACTTAATAAAACCATTTGCGGTTAAGGCTCGTATCTCACTCAATGTT
TTGCCTAACTCCAAATCATAAGCAATATCAACCTGCTTACAGACATTGATAATGTTTTCATCTCCTTTTT
CTTGCAGGATATGGGCCAATGGGGATAGTTGTGCTAAAAGCTCCGCAGAAACTTCTTCTGTTTTCACTGA
ATAAAGCCATTCAATATTTTCTTTTACTACGGGATTTATTTCTTTATCAGTAAAAATGAACCAAGGAATT
TGCTTTTGCTGCCAATAGCGACGCTCTAGTTCTAGTTTTTCTAAGGTACGCTCGTCTTGTAAGGCTGCTG
CAGGTTTGACTTGAATAGCAAACTGCTCAAAAGGACCATCTTTGCAGTCCACTAAAAAATCAGTAGACAT
AACCTGATCTACACCACGAATAACAGGATGCTTAATACCACTATCTATTGCAATCTGCCTGGTATCACTA
GGTAATAAGGGGAACTGCTCGCGTATATCTAGCACGCTGCTCTCCCACTCAAGACTGAGAAAAACAGCAA
GCTCTAAGTCAGATAGCAAATGATGGACTCGTCCCGTCTTATGAGAATAAATACGGTGGGAACGACCTGA
AGAAGGAACTTCTTGTACTGTTAGCCATGGAATATAGTCTTTACCATGCCCTTGGCCACGCCCCTCTTTA
ATACGACGGGCAATTTGCACTTCAGAAAATGAAGAGTTTGCTTTAGCCATAACAAAAGTCCAGTATGCTT
TTTCACAGCATAACTGGACTGATTTCAGTTTACAACTATTCTGTCTAGTTTAAGACTTGGGTACCGAGCT
CGAATTCGCTAGCCCAAAAAAACGGGTATGGAGAAACAGTAGAGAGTTGCGATAAAAAGCGTCAGGTAGG
ATCCGCTAATCTTATGGATAAAAATGCTATGGCATAGCAAAGTGTGACGCCGTGCAAATAATCAATGTGG
ACTTTTCTGCCGTGATTATAGACACTTTTGTTACGCGTTTTTGTCATGGCTTTGGTCCCGCTTTGTTACA
GAATGCTTTTAATAAGCGGGGTTACCGGTTTGGTTAGCGAGAAGAGCCAGTAAAAGACGCAGTGACGGCA
ATGTCTGATGCAATATGGACAATTGGTTTCTTCTCTGAATGGCGGGAGTATGAAAAGTATGGCTGAAGCG
CAAAATGATCCCCTGCTGCCGGGATACTCGTTTAATGCCCATCTGGTGGCGGGTTTAACGCCGATTGAGG
CCAACGGTTATCTCGATTTTTTTATCGACCGACCGCTGGGAATGAAAGGTTATATTCTCAATCTCACCAT
TCGCGGTCAGGGGGTGGTGAAAAATCAGGGACGAGAATTTGTTTGCCGACCGGGTGATATTTTGCTGTTC
CCGCCAGGAGAGATTCATCACTACGGTCGTCATCCGGAGGCTCGCGAATGGTATCACCAGTGGGTTTACT
TTCGTCCGCGCGCCTACTGGCATGAATGGCTTAACTGGCCGTCAATATTTGCCAATACGGGGTTCTTTCG
CCCGGATGAAGCGCACCAGCCGCATTTCAGCGACCTGTTTGGGCAAATCATTAACGCCGGGCAAGGGGAA
GGGCGCTATTCGGAGCTGCTGGCGATAAATCTGCTTGAGCAATTGTTACTGCGGCGCATGGAAGCGATTA
ACGAGTCGCTCCATCCACCGATGGATAATCGGGTACGCGAGGCTTGTCAGTACATCAGCGATCACCTGGC
AGACAGCAATTTTGATATCGCCAGCGTCGCACAGCATGTTTGCTTGTCGCCGTCGCGTCTGTCACATCTT
TTCCGCCAGCAGTTAGGGATTAGCGTCTTAAGCTGGCGCGAGGACCAACGTATCAGCCAGGCGAAGCTGC
TTTTGAGCACCACCCGGATGCCTATCGCCACCGTCGGTCGCAATGTTGGTTTTGACGATCAACTCTATTT
CTCGCGGGTATTTAAAAAATGCACCGGGGCCAGCCCGAGCGAGTTCCGTGCCGGTTGTGAAGAAAAAGTG
AATGATGTAGCCGTCAAGTTGTCATAATTGGTAACGAATCAGACAATTGACGGCTTGACGGAGTAGCATA
GGGTTTGCAGAATCCCTGCTTCGTCCATTTGACAGGCACATTATGCATCGATGATAAGCTGTCAAACATG
AGCAGATCCTCTACGCCGGACGCATCGTGGCCTGTGGGCGGACAATAAAGTCTTAAACTGAACAAAATAG
ATCTAAACTATGACAATAAAGTCTTAAACTAGACAGAATAGTTGTAAACTGAAATCAGTCCAGTTATGCT
GTGAAAAAGCATACTGGACTTTTGTTATGGCTAAAGCAAACTCTTCATTTTCTGAAGTGCAAATTGCCCG
TCGTATTAAAGAGGGGCGTGGGGTCGACGCGGCCGTGGCGCGCCTCCTAGGTGCTCGAGTGGCGGCCGCT
ATTGACCCATAAACTGCCAGGAATTGGGGATCGGATTCGAGCTTTAGTACCTAGATTTAGATGTCTAAAA
AGCGGGGTACCGAGGACGCGTCAATTCTCGAATTGACATAAGCCTGTTCGGTTCGTAAACTGTAATGCAA
GTAGCGTATGCGCTCACGCAACTGGTCCAGAACCTTGACCGAACGCAGCGGTGGTAACGGCGCAGTGGCG
GTTTTCATGGCTTGTTATGACTGTTTTTTTGTACAGTCTATGCCTCGGGCATCCAAGCAGCAAGCGCGTT
ACGCCGTGGGTCGATGTTTGATGTTATGGAGCAGCAACGATGTTACGCAGCAGCAACGATGTTACGCAGC
AGGGCAGTCGCCCTAAAACAAAGTTAGGTGGCTCAAGTATGGGCATCATTCGCACATGTAGGCTCGGCCC
TGACCAAGTCAAATCCATGCGGGCTGCTCTTGATCTTTTCGGTCGTGAGTTCGGAGACGTAGCCACCTAC
TCCCAACATCAGCCGGACTCCGATTACCTCGGGAACTTGCTCCGTAGTAAGACATTCATCGCGCTTGCTG
CCTTCGACCAAGAAGCGGTTGTTGGCGCTCTCGCGGCTTACGTTCTGCCCAAGTTTGAGCAGCCGCGTAG
TGAGATCTATATCTATGATCTCGCAGTCTCCGGCGAGCACCGGAGGCAGGGCATTGCCACCGCGCTCATC
AATCTCCTCAAGCATGAGGCCAACGCGCTTGGTGCTTATGTGATCTACGTGCAAGCAGATTACGGTGACG
ATCCCGCAGTGGCTCTCTATACAAAGTTGGGCATACGGGAAGAAGTGATGCACTTTGATATCGACCCAAG
TACCGCCACCTAAAGCTCGCACGCTGCCGCAAGCACTCAGGGCGCAAGGGCTGCTAAAGGAAGCGGAACA
CGTAGAAAGCCAGTCCGCAGAAACGGTGCTGACCCCGGATGAATGTCAGCTACTGGGCTATCTGGACAAG
GGAAAACGCAAGCGCAAAGAGAAAGCAGGTAGCTTGCAGTGGGCTTACATGGCGATAGCTAGACTGGGCG
GTTTTATGGACAGCAAGCGAACCGGAATTGCCAGCTGGGGCGCCCTCTGGTAAGGTTGGGAAGCCCTGCA
AAGTAAACTGGATGGCTTTCTTGCCGCCAAGGATCTGATGGCGCAGGGGATCAAGATCTGATCAAGAGAC
AGGATACTAGTGGAGGAAGAAAAAAATGAGCAAGGGCGAGGAGCTGTTCACCGGGGTGGTGCCCATCCTG
GTCGAGCTGGACGGCGACGTAAACGGCCACAAGTTCAGCGTGTCCGGCGAGGGCGAGGGCGATGCCACCT
ACGGCAAGCTGACCCTGAAGTTCATCTGCACCACCGGCAAGCTGCCCGTGCCCTGGCCCACCCTCGTGAC
CACCCTGTCCTGGGGCGTGCAGTGCTTCGCCCGCTACCCCGACCACATGAAGCAGCACGACTTCTTCAAG
TCCGCCATGCCCGAAGGCTACGTCCAGGAGCGCACCATCTTCTTCAAGGACGACGGCAACTACAAGACCC
GCGCCGAGGTGAAGTTCGAGGGCGACACCCTGGTGAACCGCATCGAGCTGAAGGGCATCGACTTCAAGGA
GGACGGCAACATCCTGGGGCACAAGCTGGAGTACAACTACTTTAGCGACAACGTCTATATCACCGCCGAC
AAGCAGAAGAACGGCATCAAGGCCAACTTCAAGATCCGCCACAACATCGAGGACGGCGGCGTGCAGCTCG
CCGACCACTACCAGCAGAACACCCCCATCGGCGACGGCCCCGTGCTGCTGCCCGACAACCACTACCTGAG
CACCCAGTCCAAGCTGAGCAAAGACCCCAACGAGAAGCGCGATCACATGGTCCTGCTGGAGTTCGTGACC
GCCGCCGGGATCACTCTCGGCATGGACGAGCTGTACAAGTAA
Features (pLannotate 1.2.2; 30 found; start..end, strand, type, name):
     14..108     +  terminator     lambda t0 terminator: transcription terminator from phage lambda
    123..151     +  promoter       cat promoter (fragment): promoter of the E. coli cat gene encoding chloramphenicol acetyltransferase
    152..808     +  CDS            cat: CAT_ECOLX - Experimental evidence at protein level: Swiss-Prot protein existence level 1. This enzyme is an effector of chloramphenicol resistance in bacteria. From Escherichia coli. This protein is used as a marker in many commonly used cloning vectors, such as pACYC184.
    876..962     +  terminator     rrnB T1 terminator: Escherichia coli rrnB; transcription terminator T1 from the E. coli rrnB gene
   1073..1238    -  mobile_element Tn7L: mini-Tn7 element (left end of the Tn7 transposon) Tn7
   1671..2621    -  CDS            Rep101(Ts): temperature-sensitive version of the RepA protein needed for replication with the pSC101 origin (Armstrong et al., 1984); rep101 encoding an A56V mutation
   2669..2891    -  rep_origin     pSC101 ori: low-copy replication origin that requires the Rep101 protein
   3376..3628    -  CDS            TcR (fragment): tetracycline efflux protein; tet; confers resistance to tetracycline
   3631..3740    +  oriT           oriT: incP origin of transfer
   3741..3869    -  rep_origin     f1 ori (fragment) (sequence partly withheld): f1 bacteriophage origin of replication; arrow indicates direction of (+) strand synthesis
   3911..4771    -  CDS            AmpR: β-lactamase; bla; confers resistance to ampicillin, carbenicillin, and related antibiotics
   4772..4863    -  promoter       AmpR promoter: bla
   4882..4909    -  terminator     rrnB T2 terminator: transcription terminator T2 from the E. coli rrnB gene
   5001..5087    -  terminator     rrnB T1 terminator: Escherichia coli rrnB; transcription terminator T1 from the E. coli rrnB gene
   5089..5204    -  ncRNA          5S rRNA: Accession: RF00001 - 5S ribosomal RNA
   5290..5327    -  misc_feature   MCS (fragment): pUC18/19 multiple cloning site
   5328..5717    -  CDS            tnsE (fragment): TNSE_ECOLX - Experimental evidence at protein level: Swiss-Prot protein existence level 1. TnsABC + TnsD promote high-frequency insertion of Tn7 into a specific target site known as att-Tn7 whereas TnsABC + TnsE promote low-frequency insertion into many different sites. From Escherichia coli.
   5724..7247    -  CDS            tnsD: TNSD_ECOLX - Protein predicted: Swiss-Prot protein existence level 4. TnsABC + TnsD promote high-frequency insertion of Tn7 into a specific target site known as att-Tn7 whereas TnsABC + TnsE promote low-frequency insertion into many different sites. From Escherichia coli.
   7253..8917    -  CDS            tnsC: TNSC_ECOLX - Experimental evidence at protein level: Swiss-Prot protein existence level 1. TnsABC + TnsD promote high-frequency insertion of Tn7 into a specific target site known as att-Tn7 whereas TnsABC + TnsE promote low-frequency insertion into many different sites. From Escherichia coli.
   8917..11022   -  CDS            tnsB: TNSB_ECOLX - Experimental evidence at protein level: Swiss-Prot protein existence level 1. Sequence-specific, DNA-binding protein required for Tn7 transposition. Recognizes sequences necessary for recombination at both left and right ends of Tn7 and, together with TnsA, forms the transposase. TnsB executes the 5'-DNA strand breakage and joining reactions. From Escherichia coli.
  11012..11830   -  CDS            tnsA: TNSA_ECOLX - Experimental evidence at protein level: Swiss-Prot protein existence level 1. Required for Tn7 transposition. Forms the transposase, together with TnsB. TnsA executes the 5'-DNA strand breakage reaction. TnsABC and TnsD promote high-frequency insertion of Tn7 into a specific target site known as ATT-Tn7 whereas TnsABC and TnsD promote low- frequency insertion into many different sites. From Escherichia coli.
  11909..11927   -  misc_feature   MCS (fragment): pUC18/19 multiple cloning site
  11948..12232   -  promoter       araBAD promoter: araBAD; promoter of the L-arabinose operon of E. coli; the araC regulatory gene is transcribed in the opposite direction (Guzman et al., 1995)
  12259..13137   +  CDS            araC: L-arabinose regulatory protein; araC
  13227..13245   -  promoter       tet promoter (fragment): E. coli promoter for tetracycline efflux protein gene
  13283..13481   -  mobile_element Tn7R (fragment): mini-Tn7 element (right end of the Tn7 transposon) Tn7
  13633..13661   +  promoter       Pc promoter: intI1 (promoter lies within the coding sequence); class 1 integron promoter
  13850..14383   +  CDS            GmR: gentamycin acetyltransferase; aacC1; confers resistance to gentamycin
  14391..14708   +  CDS            tnpA (fragment): TN5P_ECOLX - Also known as tnp. Experimental evidence at protein level: Swiss-Prot protein existence level 1. Mediates transposition of transposon Tn5 by a 'cut and paste' mechanism. First, the monomeric transposase binds the 19 bp inverted DNA repeats flanking the transposon. Then, dimerization of the DNA- bound transposase creates a synaptic DNA complex. After nicking of the first DNA strand, excision of the transposon proceeds through a series of intermediates. The transposase then mediates the insertion of the transposon at a new site by strand transfer. The activity of the wild- type tran
  14747..15462   +  CDS            mTurquoise2 (fragment): enhanced monomeric variant of CFP (Goedhart et al., 2012) mammalian codon-optimized
