[The description below was written by a language model from this plasmid's Addgene catalogue record and pLannotate feature annotations shown in this document.]
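Description:
pMRE-Tn7-141 is a 15.5 kb mini-Tn7 delivery plasmid built on the pGRG36 backbone, designed to place a constitutively expressed cyan fluorescent protein gene into bacterial chromosomes. It replicates from the low-copy pSC101 origin with the temperature-sensitive Rep101 (A56V) protein. This explains the permissive 30°C propagation temperature and allows the plasmid to be lost from recipients at higher temperature after transposition. The backbone carries AmpR for selection in E. coli. It also has an incP oriT, so the plasmid can be mobilised by conjugation from a donor such as the recorded S17-1 lambda pir host. Fragments of an f1 origin and a tetracycline resistance gene are also annotated, and these appear to be cloning remnants.

The transposition machinery lies outside the transposon ends. The tnsA, tnsB, tnsC and tnsD genes, plus a truncated tnsE, sit downstream of the araBAD promoter, with araC divergently encoded. TnsABC together with TnsD directs high-frequency, site-specific insertion into the attTn7 site.

Because the plasmid is circular, the cargo between Tn7R and Tn7L spans the sequence origin. It contains, in order:

- a gentamicin acetyltransferase gene driven by the class 1 integron Pc promoter
- a short fragment annotated as Tn5 tnpA
- the mTurquoise2 coding sequence, noted as mammalian codon-optimised and derived from pLifeAct-mTurquoise2
- a lambda t0 terminator
- a chloramphenicol acetyltransferase gene with its own promoter
- an rrnB T1 terminator

Integrants can therefore be selected on gentamicin and/or chloramphenicol. The feature table does not annotate the promoter that drives mTurquoise2, although the record describes its expression as constitutive. The plasmid belongs to a toolbox of broad-host-range plasmids and chromosomal insertion vectors for fluorescently tagging bacteria.
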