Addgene plasmid #118557: pMRE-Tn7-141
Purpose: miniTn7 plasmid to deliver constitutively expressed fluorescent protein genes in bacteria
Depositing lab: Mitja Remus-Emsermann. Depositing organization: University of Canterbury. Publication: Chromatic Bacteria - A Broad Host-Range Plasmid and Chromosomal Insertion Toolbox for Fluorescent Protein Expression in Bacteria. Schlechter RO, Jun H, Bernach M, Oso S, Boyd E, Munoz-Lintz DA, Dobson RCJ, Remus DM, Remus-Emsermann MNP. Front Microbiol. 2018 Dec 12;9:3052. doi: 10.3389/fmicb.2018.03052. eCollection 2018. PubMed 30631309.
Backbone
  Vector backbone: pGRG36
  Vector type: Bacterial Expression ; miniTn7 delivery vector
  Selectable markers: Gentamicin ; Chloramphenicol/
Growth in bacteria
  Bacterial resistance: Ampicillin, 100 μg/mL
  Growth temperature: 30°C
  Growth strain: E. coli S17-1 lambda pir
  Copy number: Low Copy
Gene/Insert
  Gene/Insert name: mTurquoise2
  Species: Synthetic
  Cloning method: Restriction Enzyme; 5′ cloning site Unknown (unknown if destroyed)
Resource information
  A portion of this plasmid was derived from a plasmid made by: pLifeAct-mTurquoise2
Terms and licenses: Academic/Nonprofit Terms; Industry Terms: Not Available to Industry
Depositor comments: Please visit https://www.biorxiv.org/content/early/2018/09/07/402172 for bioRxiv preprint.
How to cite: pMRE-Tn7-141 was a gift from Mitja Remus-Emsermann (Addgene plasmid # 118557 ; http://n2t.net/addgene:118557 ; RRID:Addgene_118557)
